>Addgene plasmid #81765 | pDONR223_DNMT3A_WT | addgene full sequence | sequence record 168878 | Addgene NGS Result
CTTTCCTGCGTTATCCCCTGATTCTGTGGATAACCGTATTACCGCCTTTGAGTGAGCTGATACCGCTCGC
CGCAGCCGAACGACCGAGCGCAGCGAGTCAGTGAGCGAGGAAGCGGAAGAGCGCCCAATACGCAAACCGC
CTCTCCCCGCGCGTTGGCCGATTCATTAATGCAGCTGGCACGACAGGTTTCCCGACTGGAAAGCGGGCAG
TGAGCGCAACGCAATTAATACGCGTACCGCTAGCCAGGAAGAGTTTGTAGAAACGCAAAAAGGCCATCCG
TCAGGATGGCCTTCTGCTTAGTTTGATGCCTGGCAGTTTATGGCGGGCGTCCTGCCCGCCACCCTCCGGG
CCGTTGCTTCACAACGTTCAAATCCGCTCCCGGCGGATTTGTCCTACTCAGGAGAGCGTTCACCGACAAA
CAACAGATAAAACGAAAGGCCCAGTCTTCCGACTGAGCCTTTCGTTTTATTTGATGCCTGGCAGTTCCCT
ACTCTCGCGTTAACGCTAGCATGGATGTTTTCCCAGTCACGACGTTGTAAAACGACGGCCAGTCTTAAGC
TCGGGCCCCAAATAATGATTTTATTTTGACTGATAGTGACCTGTTCGTTGCAACAAATTGATGAGCAATG
CTTTTTTATAATGCCAACTTTGTACAAAAAAGTTGGCACCATGCCCGCCATGCCCTCCAGCGGCCCCGGG
GACACCAGCAGCTCTGCTGCGGAGCGGGAGGAGGACCGAAAGGACGGAGAGGAGCAGGAGGAGCCGCGTG
GCAAGGAGGAGCGCCAAGAGCCCAGCACCACGGCACGGAAGGTGGGGCGGCCTGGGAGGAAGCGCAAGCA
CCCCCCGGTGGAAAGCGGTGACACGCCAAAGGACCCTGCGGTGATCTCCAAGTCCCCATCCATGGCCCAG
GACTCAGGCGCCTCAGAGCTATTACCCAATGGGGACTTGGAGAAGCGGAGTGAGCCCCAGCCAGAGGAGG
GGAGCCCTGCTGGGGGGCAGAAGGGCGGGGCCCCAGCAGAGGGAGAGGGTGCAGCTGAGACCCTGCCTGA
AGCCTCAAGAGCAGTGGAAAATGGCTGCTGCACCCCCAAGGAGGGCCGAGGAGCCCCTGCAGAAGCGGGC
AAAGAACAGAAGGAGACCAACATCGAATCCATGAAAATGGAGGGCTCCCGGGGCCGGCTGCGGGGTGGCT
TGGGCTGGGAGTCCAGCCTCCGTCAGCGGCCCATGCCGAGGCTCACCTTCCAGGCGGGGGACCCCTACTA
CATCAGCAAGCGCAAGCGGGACGAGTGGCTGGCACGCTGGAAAAGGGAGGCTGAGAAGAAAGCCAAGGTC
ATTGCAGGA
[2067 nt withheld, positions 1340-3406]
TGATTGCCAACTTTCTTGTACAAAGTTGGCATTATAAGAAAGCATTGCTTATCAATTTGTTGCAACGAAC
AGGTCACTATCAGTCAAAATAAAATCATTATTTGCCATCCAGCTGATATCCCCTATAGTGAGTCGTATTA
CATGGTCATAGCTGTTTCCTGGCAGCTCTGGCCCGTGTCTCAAAATCTCTGATGTTACATTGCACAAGAT
AAAAATATATCATCATGCCTCCTCTAGACCAGCCAGGACAGAAATGCCTCGACTTCGCTGCTACCCAAGG
TTGCCGGGTGACGCACACCGTGGAAACGGATGAAGGCACGAACCCAGTGGACATAAGCCTGTTCGGTTCG
TAAGCTGTAATGCAAGTAGCGTATGCGCTCACGCAACTGGTCCAGAACCTTGACCGAACGCAGCGGTGGT
AACGGCGCAGTGGCGGTTTTCATGGCTTGTTATGACTGTTTTTTTGGGGTACAGTCTATGCCTCGGGCAT
CCAAGCAGCAAGCGCGTTACGCCGTGGGTCGATGTTTGATGTTATGGAGCAGCAACGATGTTACGCAGCA
GGGCAGTCGCCCTAAAACAAAGTTAAACATTATGAGGGAAGCGGTGATCGCCGAAGTATCGACTCAACTA
TCAGAGGTAGTTGGCGTCATCGAGCGCCATCTCGAACCGACGTTGCTGGCCGTACATTTGTACGGCTCCG
CAGTGGATGGCGGCCTGAAGCCACACAGTGATATTGATTTGCTGGTTACGGTGACCGTAAGGCTTGATGA
AACAACGCGGCGAGCTTTGATCAACGACCTTTTGGAAACTTCGGCTTCCCCTGGAGAGAGCGAGATTCTC
CGCGCTGTAGAAGTCACCATTGTTGTGCACGACGACATCATTCCGTGGCGTTATCCAGCTAAGCGCGAAC
TGCAATTTGGAGAATGGCAGCGCAATGACATTCTTGCAGGTATCTTCGAGCCAGCCACGATCGACATTGA
TCTGGCTATCTTGCTGACAAAAGCAAGAGAACATAGCGTTGCCTTGGTAGGTCCAGCGGCGGAGGAACTC
TTTGATCCGGTTCCTGAACAGGATCTATTTGAGGCGCTAAATGAAACCTTAACGCTATGGAACTCGCCGC
CCGACTGGGCTGGCGATGAGCGAAATGTAGTGCTTACGTTGTCCCGCATTTGGTACAGCGCAGTAACCGG
CAAAATCGCGCCGAAGGATGTCGCTGCCGACTGGGCAATGGAGCGCCTGCCGGCCCAGTATCAGCCCGTC
ATACTTGAAGCTAGACAGGCTTATCTTGGACAAGAAGAAGATCGCTTGGCCTCGCGCGCAGATCAGTTGG
AAGAATTTGTCCACTACGTGAAAGGCGAGATCACCAAGGTAGTCGGCAAATAACCCTCGAGCCACCCATG
ACCAAAATCCCTTAACGTGAGTTACGCGTCGTTCCACTGAGCGTCAGACCCCGTAGAAAAGATCAAAGGA
TCTTCTTGAGATCCTTTTTTTCTGCGCGTAATCTGCTGCTTGCAAACAAAAAAACCACCGCTACCAGCGG
TGGTTTGTTTGCCGGATCAAGAGCTACCAACTCTTTTTCCGAAGGTAACTGGCTTCAGCAGAGCGCAGAT
ACCAAATACTGTTCTTCTAGTGTAGCCGTAGTTAGGCCACCACTTCAAGAACTCTGTAGCACCGCCTACA
TACCTCGCTCTGCTAATCCTGTTACCAGTGGCTGCTGCCAGTGGCGATAAGTCGTGTCTTACCGGGTTGG
ACTCAAGACGATAGTTACCGGATAAGGCGCAGCGGTCGGGCTGAACGGGGGGTTCGTGCACACAGCCCAG
CTTGGAGCGAACGACCTACACCGAACTGAGATACCTACAGCGTGAGCTATGAGAAAGCGCCACGCTTCCC
GAAGGGAGAAAGGCGGACAGGTATCCGGTAAGCGGCAGGGTCGGAACAGGAGAGCGCACGAGGGAGCTTC
CAGGGGGAAACGCCTGGTATCTTTATAGTCCTGTCGGGTTTCGCCACCTCTGACTTGAGCGTCGATTTTT
GTGATGCTCGTCAGGGGGGCGGAGCCTATGGAAAAACGCCAGCAACGCGGCCTTTTTACGGTTCCTGGCC
TTTTGCTGGCCTTTTGCTCACATGTT
Features (pLannotate 1.2.2; 12 found; start..end, strand, type, name):
    121..213     +  CDS            lacI (fragment): lac repressor; lacI; The lac repressor binds to the lac operator to inhibit transcription in E. coli. This inhibition can be relieved by adding lactose or isopropyl-β-D-thiogalactopyranoside (IPTG).
    268..295     -  terminator     rrnB T2 terminator: transcription terminator T2 from the E. coli rrnB gene
    427..470     +  terminator     rrnB T1 terminator: Escherichia coli rrnB; transcription terminator T1 from the E. coli rrnB gene
    517..553     -  CDS            lacZα (fragment): LacZα fragment of β-galactosidase; lacZ fragment
    570..665     +  protein_bind   attL3: mutant version of attL; recombination site for the Gateway® LR reaction LR Clonase™
   2474..3406    +  CDS            DNMT3A catalytic domain (sequence withheld): catalytic domain of DNA methyltransferase 3A
   3414..3509    -  protein_bind   attL3: mutant version of attL; recombination site for the Gateway® LR reaction LR Clonase™
   3528..3546    -  promoter       T7 promoter: promoter for bacteriophage T7 RNA polymerase
   3736..3759    +  promoter       Pc promoter (fragment): intI1 (promoter lies within the coding sequence); class 1 integron promoter
   3935..3991    +  CDS            GmR (fragment): gentamycin acetyltransferase; aacC1; confers resistance to gentamycin
   3998..4789    +  CDS            SmR: aminoglycoside adenylyltransferase (Murphy, 1985); aadA; confers resistance to spectinomycin and streptomycin
   4882..5470    +  rep_origin     ori: high-copy-number ColE1/pMB1/pBR322/pUC origin of replication
