[The description below was written by a language model from this plasmid's Addgene catalogue record and pLannotate feature annotations shown in this document.]
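Description:
pDONR223_DNMT3A_WT is a Gateway entry clone built on the Invitrogen pDONR223 backbone and carrying the wild-type human DNMT3A open reading frame, which encodes a de novo DNA methyltransferase. It belongs to the Target Accelerator Plasmid Collection, a set of reference and variant ORF clones assembled for systematic functional testing of cancer-associated alleles. The plasmid is maintained in E. coli at high copy through a ColE1/pUC-type origin. It is selected with spectinomycin via the aadA (SmR) aminoglycoside adenylyltransferase gene, which sits downstream of a fragment of a class 1 integron Pc promoter and a remnant of a gentamicin resistance gene.

In the 5,532 nt sequenced record, the insert lies between two attL-type Gateway recombination sites. The automated annotation labels both as attL3, and it marks only the C-terminal catalytic domain of DNMT3A as a feature, although the interval between the sites is large enough to hold a full coding sequence. The catalogue lists no promoter for the insert, so the ORF is not meant to be expressed from this plasmid. rrnB T1 and T2 terminators upstream of the cassette insulate it from read-through transcription. A T7 promoter just outside the downstream att site points back toward the insert, and M13 primer sites flank the cassette for sequence verification. Short lacI and lacZα fragments are backbone remnants.

The clone is in the "closed" configuration, with a stop codon directly after the ORF. It therefore yields native or N-terminally tagged protein, not C-terminal fusions. Its typical use is as a donor in LR Clonase reactions to move DNMT3A into expression destination vectors, serving as the wild-type comparator for mutant alleles.
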