Addgene plasmid #81765: pDONR223_DNMT3A_WT
Purpose: Gateway Donor vector containing DNMT3A , part of the Target Accelerator Plasmid Collection.
Depositing lab: Jesse Boehm & William Hahn & David Root. Depositing organization: Broad Institute. Publication: Systematic Functional Interrogation of Rare Cancer Variants Identifies Oncogenic Alleles. Kim E, Ilic N, Shrestha Y, Zou L, Kamburov A, Zhu C, Yang X, Lubonja R, Tran N, Nguyen C, Lawrence MS, Piccioni F, Bagul M, Doench JG, Chouinard CR, Wu X, Hogstrom L, Natoli T, Tamayo P, Horn H, Corsello SM, Lage K, Root DE, Subramanian A, Golub TR, Getz G, Boehm JS, Hahn WC. Cancer Discov. 2016 Jul;6(7):714-26. doi: 10.1158/2159-8290.CD-16-0160. Epub 2016 May 4. PubMed 27147599.
Backbone
  Vector backbone: pDONR223
  Backbone manufacturer: Invitrogen
  Backbone size w/o insert (bp): 2790
  Vector type: Gateway Entry vector
Growth in bacteria
  Bacterial resistance: Spectinomycin, 50 μg/mL
  Growth temperature: 37°C
  Growth strain: DH5alpha
  Copy number: High Copy
Gene/Insert
  Gene/Insert name: DNMT3A (alt name: NM_175629.2)
  Species: H. sapiens (human)
  Mutation: WT
  Entrez Gene: DNMT3A (a.k.a. DNMT3A2, HESJAS, M.HsaIIIA, TBRS)
  Promoter: None
  Cloning method: Gateway Cloning
  Sequencing primers: 5′ M13pUC-fwd; 3′ M13-Rev
Terms and licenses: Academic/Nonprofit Terms; Industry Terms: Not Available to Industry
Depositor comments: Closed state: stop codon immediately follows insert
How to cite: pDONR223_DNMT3A_WT was a gift from Jesse Boehm & William Hahn & David Root (Addgene plasmid # 81765 ; http://n2t.net/addgene:81765 ; RRID:Addgene_81765)
