>Addgene plasmid #81765 | pDONR223_DNMT3A_WT | depositor partial sequence | sequence record 155084 | Insert sequence
ATGCCCGCCATGCCCTCCAGCGGCCCCGGGGACACCAGCAGCTCTGCTGCGGAGCGGGAGGAGGACCGAA
AGGACGGAGAGGAGCAGGAGGAGCCGCGTGGCAAGGAGGAGCGCCAAGAGCCCAGCACCACGGCACGGAA
GGTGGGGCGGCCTGGGAGGAAGCGCAAGCACCCCCCGGTGGAAAGCGGTGACACGCCAAAGGACCCTGCG
GTGATCTCCAAGTCCCCATCCATGGCCCAGGACTCAGGCGCCTCAGAGCTATTACCCAATGGGGACTTGG
AGAAGCGGAGTGAGCCCCAGCCAGAGGAGGGGAGCCCTGCTGGGGGGCAGAAGGGCGGGGCCCCAGCAGA
GGGAGAGGGTGCAGCTGAGACCCTGCCTGAAGCCTCAAGAGCAGTGGAAAATGGCTGCTGCACCCCCAAG
GAGGGCCGAGGAGCCCCTGCAGAAGCGGGCAAAGAACAGAAGGAGACCAACATCGAATCCATGAAAATGG
AGGGCTCCCGGGGCCGGCTGCGGGGTGGCTTGGGCTGGGAGTCCAGCCTCCGTCAGCGGCCCATGCCGAG
GCTCACCTTCCAGGCGGGGGACCCCTACTACATCAGCAAGCGCAAGCGGGACGAGTGGCTGGCACGCTGG
AAAAGGGAGGCTGAGAAGAAAGCCAAGGTCATTGCAGGA
[2067 nt withheld, positions 670-2736]
