>Addgene plasmid #81765 | pDONR223_DNMT3A_WT | addgene partial sequence | sequence record 160400 | M13-F20 5'-TGTAAAACGACGGCCAGT-3'
TTTTATTTTGACTGATAGTGACCTGTTCGTTGCAACAAATTGATGAGCAATGCTTTTTTATAATGCCAAC
TTTGTACAAAAAAGTTGGCACCATGCCCGCCATGCCCTCCAGCGGCCCCGGGGACACCAGCAGCTCTGCT
GCGGAGCGGGAGGAGGACCGAAAGGACGGAGAGGAGCAGGAGGAGCCGCGTGGCAAGGAGGAGCGCCAAG
AGCCCAGCACCACGGCACGGAAGGTGGGGCGGCCTGGGAGGAAGCGCAAGCACCCCCCGGTGGAAAGCGG
TGACACGCCAAAGGACCCTGCGGTGATCTCCAAGTCCCCATCCATGGCCCAGGACTCAGGCGCCTCAGAG
CTATTACCCAATGGGGACTTGGAGAAGCGGAGTGAGCCCCAGCCAGAGGAGGGGAGCCCTGCTGGGGGGC
AGAAGGGCGGGGCCCCAGCAGAGGGAGAGGGTGCAGCTGAGACCCTGCCTGAAGCCTCAAGAGCAGTGGA
AAATGGCTGCTGCACCCCCAAGGAGGGCCGAGGAGCCCCTGCAGAAGCGGGCAAAGAACAGAAGGAGACC
AACATCGAATCCATGAAAATGGAGGGCTCCCGGGGCCGGCTGCGGGGTGGCTTGGGCTGGGAGTCCAGCC
TCCGTCAGCGGCCCATGCCGAGGCTCACCTTCCAGGCGGGGGACCCCTACTACATCAGCAAGCGCAAGCG
GGACGAGTGGCTGGCACGCTGGAAAAGGGAGGCTGAGAAGAAAGCCAAGGTCATTGCAGGA
[242 nt withheld, positions 762-1003]
